>Addgene plasmid #125477 | lentiSAMv2 VPS13C-TSS-guide2 | addgene full sequence | sequence record 251515 | Addgene NGS Result
GTTTTAGAGCTAGGCCAACATGAGGATCACCCATGTCTGCAGGGCCTAGCAAGTTAAAATAAGGCTAGTC
CGTTATCAACTTGGCCAACATGAGGATCACCCATGTCTGCAGGGCCAAGTGGCACCGAGTCGGTGCTTTT
TTTGGATCCTAGGTCTTGAAAGGAGTGGGAATTGGCTCCGGTGCCCGTCAGTGGGCAGAGCGCACATCGC
CCACAGTCCCCGAGAAGTTGGGGGGAGGGGTCGGCAATTGATCCGGTGCCTAGAGAAGGTGGCGCGGGGT
AAACTGGGAAAGTGATGTCGTGTACTGGCTCCGCCTTTTTCCCGAGGGTGGGGGAGAACCGTATATAAGT
GCAGTAGTCGCCGTGAACGTTCTTTTTCGCAACGGGTTTGCCGCCAGAACACAGGCGTACGGCCACCATG
AAAAGGCCGGCGGCCACGAAAAAGGCCGGCCAGGCAAAAAAGAAAAAGGACAAGAAGTACAGCATCGGCC
TGGCCATCGGCACCAACTCTGTGGGCTGGGCCGTGATCACCGACGAGTACAAGGTGCCCAGCAAGAAATT
CAAGGTGCTGGGCAACACCGACCGGCACAGCATCAAGAAGAACCTGATCGGAGCCCTGCTGTTCGACAGC
GGCGAAACAGCCGAGGCCACCCGGCTGAAGAGAACCGCCAGAAGAAGATACACCAGACGGAAGAACCGGA
TCTGCTATCTGCAAGAGATCTTCAGCAACGAGATGGCCAAGGTGGACGACAGCTTCTTCCACAGACTGGA
AGAGTCCTTCCTGGTGGAAGAGGATAAGAAGCACGAGCGGCACCCCATCTTCGGCAACATCGTGGACGAG
GTGGCCTACCACGAGAAGTACCCCACCATCTACCACCTGAGAAAGAAACTGGTGGACAGCACCGACAAGG
CCGACCTGCGGCTGATCTATCTGGCCCTGGCCCACATGATCAAGTTCCGGGGCCACTTCCTGATCGAGGG
CGACCTGAACCCCGACAACAGCGACGTGGACAAGCTGTTCATCCAGCTGGTGCAGACCTACAACCAGCTG
TTCGAGGAAAACCCCATCAACGCCAGCGGCGTGGACGCCAAGGCCATCCTGTCTGCCAGACTGAGCAAGA
GCAGACGGCTGGAAAATCTGATCGCCCAGCTGCCCGGCGAGAAGAAGAATGGCCTGTTCGGCAACCTGAT
TGCCCTGAGCCTGGGCCTGACCCCCAACTTCAAGAGCAACTTCGACCTGGCCGAGGATGCCAAACTGCAG
CTGAGCAAGGACACCTACGACGACGACCTGGACAACCTGCTGGCCCAGATCGGCGACCAGTACGCCGACC
TGTTTCTGGCCGCCAAGAACCTGTCCGACGCCATCCTGCTGAGCGACATCCTGAGAGTGAACACCGAGAT
CACCAAGGCCCCCCTGAGCGCCTCTATGATCAAGAGATACGACGAGCACCACCAGGACCTGACCCTGCTG
AAAGCTCTCGTGCGGCAGCAGCTGCCTGAGAAGTACAAAGAGATTTTCTTCGACCAGAGCAAGAACGGCT
ACGCCGGCTACATTGACGGCGGAGCCAGCCAGGAAGAGTTCTACAAGTTCATCAAGCCCATCCTGGAAAA
GATGGACGGCACCGAGGAACTGCTCGTGAAGCTGAACAGAGAGGACCTGCTGCGGAAGCAGCGGACCTTC
GACAACGGCAGCATCCCCCACCAGATCCACCTGGGAGAGCTGCACGCCATTCTGCGGCGGCAGGAAGATT
TTTACCCATTCCTGAAGGACAACCGGGAAAAGATCGAGAAGATCCTGACCTTCCGCATCCCCTACTACGT
GGGCCCTCTGGCCAGGGGAAACAGCAGATTCGCCTGGATGACCAGAAAGAGCGAGGAAACCATCACCCCC
TGGAACTTCGAGGAAGTGGTGGACAAGGGCGCTTCCGCCCAGAGCTTCATCGAGCGGATGACCAACTTCG
ATAAGAACCTGCCCAACGAGAAGGTGCTGCCCAAGCACAGCCTGCTGTACGAGTACTTCACCGTGTATAA
CGAGCTGACCAAAGTGAAATACGTGACCGAGGGAATGAGAAAGCCCGCCTTCCTGAGCGGCGAGCAGAAA
AAGGCCATCGTGGACCTGCTGTTCAAGACCAACCGGAAAGTGACCGTGAAGCAGCTGAAAGAGGACTACT
TCAAGAAAATCGAGTGCTTCGACTCCGTGGAAATCTCCGGCGTGGAAGATCGGTTCAACGCCTCCCTGGG
CACATACCACGATCTGCTGAAAATTATCAAGGACAAGGACTTCCTGGACAATGAGGAAAACGAGGACATT
CTGGAAGATATCGTGCTGACCCTGACACTGTTTGAGGACAGAGAGATGATCGAGGAACGGCTGAAAACCT
ATGCCCACCTGTTCGACGACAAAGTGATGAAGCAGCTGAAGCGGCGGAGATACACCGGCTGGGGCAGGCT
GAGCCGGAAGCTGATCAACGGCATCCGGGACAAGCAGTCCGGCAAGACAATCCTGGATTTCCTGAAGTCC
GACGGCTTCGCCAACAGAAACTTCATGCAGCTGATCCACGACGACAGCCTGACCTTTAAAGAGGACATCC
AGAAAGCCCAGGTGTCCGGCCAGGGCGATAGCCTGCACGAGCACATTGCCAATCTGGCCGGCAGCCCCGC
CATTAAGAAGGGCATCCTGCAGACAGTGAAGGTGGTGGACGAGCTCGTGAAAGTGATGGGCCGGCACAAG
CCCGAGAACATCGTGATCGAAATGGCCAGAGAGAACCAGACCACCCAGAAGGGACAGAAGAACAGCCGCG
AGAGAATGAAGCGGATCGAAGAGGGCATCAAAGAGCTGGGCAGCCAGATCCTGAAAGAACACCCCGTGGA
AAACACCCAGCTGCAGAACGAGAAGCTGTACCTGTACTACCTGCAGAATGGGCGGGATATGTACGTGGAC
CAGGAACTGGACATCAACCGGCTGTCCGACTACGATGTGGACCACATCGTGCCTCAGAGCTTTCTGAAGG
ACGACTCCATCGACAACAAGGTGCTGACCAGAAGCGACAAGGCCCGGGGCAAGAGCGACAACGTGCCCTC
CGAAGAGGTCGTGAAGAAGATGAAGAACTACTGGCGGCAGCTGCTGAACGCCAAGCTGATTACCCAGAGA
AAGTTCGACAATCTGACCAAGGCCGAGAGAGGCGGCCTGAGCGAACTGGATAAGGCCGGCTTCATCAAGA
GACAGCTGGTGGAAACCCGGCAGATCACAAAGCACGTGGCACAGATCCTGGACTCCCGGATGAACACTAA
GTACGACGAGAATGACAAGCTGATCCGGGAAGTGAAAGTGATCACCCTGAAGTCCAAGCTGGTGTCCGAT
TTCCGGAAGGATTTCCAGTTTTACAAAGTGCGCGAGATCAACAACTACCACCACGCCCACGACGCCTACC
TGAACGCCGTCGTGGGAACCGCCCTGATCAAAAAGTACCCTAAGCTGGAAAGCGAGTTCGTGTACGGCGA
CTACAAGGTGTACGACGTGCGGAAGATGATCGCCAAGAGCGAGCAGGAAATCGGCAAGGCTACCGCCAAG
TACTTCTTCTACAGCAACATCATGAACTTTTTCAAGACCGAGATTACCCTGGCCAACGGCGAGATCCGGA
AGCGGCCTCTGATCGAGACAAACGGCGAAACCGGGGAGATCGTGTGGGATAAGGGCCGGGATTTTGCCAC
CGTGCGGAAAGTGCTGAGCATGCCCCAAGTGAATATCGTGAAAAAGACCGAGGTGCAGACAGGCGGCTTC
AGCAAAGAGTCTATCCTGCCCAAGAGGAACAGCGATAAGCTGATCGCCAGAAAGAAGGACTGGGACCCTA
AGAAGTACGGCGGCTTCGACAGCCCCACCGTGGCCTATTCTGTGCTGGTGGTGGCCAAAGTGGAAAAGGG
CAAGTCCAAGAAACTGAAGAGTGTGAAAGAGCTGCTGGGGATCACCATCATGGAAAGAAGCAGCTTCGAG
AAGAATCCCATCGACTTTCTGGAAGCCAAGGGCTACAAAGAAGTGAAAAAGGACCTGATCATCAAGCTGC
CTAAGTACTCCCTGTTCGAGCTGGAAAACGGCCGGAAGAGAATGCTGGCCTCTGCCGGCGAACTGCAGAA
GGGAAACGAACTGGCCCTGCCCTCCAAATATGTGAACTTCCTGTACCTGGCCAGCCACTATGAGAAGCTG
AAGGGCTCCCCCGAGGATAATGAGCAGAAACAGCTGTTTGTGGAACAGCACAAGCACTACCTGGACGAGA
TCATCGAGCAGATCAGCGAGTTCTCCAAGAGAGTGATCCTGGCCGACGCTAATCTGGACAAAGTGCTGTC
CGCCTACAACAAGCACCGGGATAAGCCCATCAGAGAGCAGGCCGAGAATATCATCCACCTGTTTACCCTG
ACCAATCTGGGAGCCCCTGCCGCCTTCAAGTACTTTGACACCACCATCGACCGGAAGAGGTACACCAGCA
CCAAAGAGGTGCTGGACGCCACCCTGATCCACCAGAGCATCACCGGCCTGTACGAGACACGGATCGACCT
GTCTCAGCTGGGAGGCGACAGCGCTGGAGGAGGTGGAAGCGGAGGAGGAGGAAGCGGAGGAGGAGGTAGC
GGACCTAAGAAAAAGAGGAAGGTGGCGGCCGCTGGATCCGGACGGGCTGACGCATTGGACGATTTTGATC
TGGATATGCTGGGAAGTGACGCCCTCGATGATTTTGACCTTGACATGCTTGGTTCGGATGCCCTTGATGA
CTTTGACCTCGACATGCTCGGCAGTGACGCCCTTGATGATTTCGACCTGGACATGCTGATTAACTGTACA
GGCAGTGGAGAGGGCAGAGGAAGTCTGCTAACATGCGGTGACGTCGAGGAGAATCCTGGCCCAATGGCCA
AGCCTTTGTCTCAAGAAGAATCCACCCTCATTGAAAGAGCAACGGCTACAATCAACAGCATCCCCATCTC
TGAAGACTACAGCGTCGCCAGCGCAGCTCTCTCTAGCGACGGCCGCATCTTCACTGGTGTCAATGTATAT
CATTTTACTGGGGGACCTTGTGCAGAACTCGTGGTGCTGGGCACTGCTGCTGCTGCGGCAGCTGGCAACC
TGACTTGTATCGTCGCGATCGGAAATGAGAACAGGGGCATCTTGAGCCCCTGCGGACGGTGCCGACAGGT
GCTTCTCGATCTGCATCCTGGGATCAAAGCCATAGTGAAGGACAGTGATGGACAGCCGACGGCAGTTGGG
ATTCGTGAATTGCTGCCCTCTGGTTATGTGTGGGAGGGCTAAGAATTCGATATCAAGCTTATCGGTAATC
AACCTCTGGATTACAAAATTTGTGAAAGATTGACTGGTATTCTTAACTATGTTGCTCCTTTTACGCTATG
TGGATACGCTGCTTTAATGCCTTTGTATCATGCTATTGCTTCCCGTATGGCTTTCATTTTCTCCTCCTTG
TATAAATCCTGGTTGCTGTCTCTTTATGAGGAGTTGTGGCCCGTTGTCAGGCAACGTGGCGTGGTGTGCA
CTGTGTTTGCTGACGCAACCCCCACTGGTTGGGGCATTGCCACCACCTGTCAGCTCCTTTCCGGGACTTT
CGCTTTCCCCCTCCCTATTGCCACGGCGGAACTCATCGCCGCCTGCCTTGCCCGCTGCTGGACAGGGGCT
CGGCTGTTGGGCACTGACAATTCCGTGGTGTTGTCGGGGAAATCATCGTCCTTTCCTTGGCTGCTCGCCT
GTGTTGCCACCTGGATTCTGCGCGGGACGTCCTTCTGCTACGTCCCTTCGGCCCTCAATCCAGCGGACCT
TCCTTCCCGCGGCCTGCTGCCGGCTCTGCGGCCTCTTCCGCGTCTTCGCCTTCGCCCTCAGACGAGTCGG
ATCTCCCTTTGGGCCGCCTCCCCGCATCGATACCGTCGACCTCGAGACCTAGAAAAACATGGAGCAATCA
CAAGTAGCAATACAGCAGCTACCAATGCTGATTGTGCCTGGCTAGAAGCACAAGAGGAGGAGGAGGTGGG
TTTTCCAGTCACACCTCAGGTACCTTTAAGACCAATGACTTACAAGGCAGCTGTAGATCTTAGCCACTTT
TTAAAAGAAAAGGGGGGACTGGAAGGGCTAATTCACTCCCAACGAAGACAAGATATCCTTGATCTGTGGA
TCTACCACACACAAGGCTACTTCCCTGATTGGCAGAACTACACACCAGGGCCAGGGATCAGATATCCACT
GACCTTTGGATGGTGCTACAAGCTAGTACCAGTTGAGCAAGAGAAGGTAGAAGAAGCCAATGAAGGAGAG
AACACCCGCTTGTTACACCCTGTGAGCCTGCATGGGATGGATGACCCGGAGAGAGAAGTATTAGAGTGGA
GGTTTGACAGCCGCCTAGCATTTCATCACATGGCCCGAGAGCTGCATCCGGACTGTACTGGGTCTCTCTG
GTTAGACCAGATCTGAGCCTGGGAGCTCTCTGGCTAACTAGGGAACCCACTGCTTAAGCCTCAATAAAGC
TTGCCTTGAGTGCTTCAAGTAGTGTGTGCCCGTCTGTTGTGTGACTCTGGTAACTAGAGATCCCTCAGAC
CCTTTTAGTCAGTGTGGAAAATCTCTAGCAGGGCCCGTTTAAACCCGCTGATCAGCCTCGACTGTGCCTT
CTAGTTGCCAGCCATCTGTTGTTTGCCCCTCCCCCGTGCCTTCCTTGACCCTGGAAGGTGCCACTCCCAC
TGTCCTTTCCTAATAAAATGAGGAAATTGCATCGCATTGTCTGAGTAGGTGTCATTCTATTCTGGGGGGT
GGGGTGGGGCAGGACAGCAAGGGGGAGGATTGGGAAGACAATAGCAGGCATGCTGGGGATGCGGTGGGCT
CTATGGCTTCTGAGGCGGAAAGAACCAGCTGGGGCTCTAGGGGGTATCCCC
[124 nt withheld, positions 6912-7035]
C
[91 nt withheld, positions 7037-7127]
A
[49 nt withheld, positions 7129-7177]
CCTTTGACGTTGGAGTCCACGTTCTTT
[37 nt withheld, positions 7205-7241]
ACCCTATCTCGGTCTATTCTTTTGATTTATAAGGGATTTTGCCGATTTCGGCCTATTGGTTAAAAAATGA
GCTGATTTAACAAAAATTTAACGCGAATTAATTCTGTGGAATGTGTGTCAGTTAGGGTGTGGAAAGTCCC
CAGGCTCCCCAGCAGGCAGAAGTATGCAAAGCATGCATCTCAATTAGTCAGCAACCAGGTGTGGAAAGTC
CCCAGGCTCCCCAGCAGGCAGAAGTATGCAAAGCATGCATCTCAATTAGTCAGCAACCATAGTCCCGCCC
CTAACTCCGCCCATCCCGCCCCTAACTCCGCCCAGTTCCGCCCATTCTCCGCCCCATGGCTGACTAATTT
TTTTTATTTATGCAGAGGCCGAGGCCGCCTCTGCCTCTGAGCTATTCCAGAAGTAGTGAGGAGGCTTTTT
TGGAGGCCTAGGCTTTTGCAAAAAGCTCCCGGGAGCTTGTATATCCATTTTCGGATCTGATCAGCACGTG
TTGACAATTAATCATCGGCATAGTATATCGGCATAGTATAATACGACAAGGTGAGGAACTAAACCATGGC
CAAGTTGACCAGTGCCGTTCCGGTGCTCACCGCGCGCGACGTCGCCGGAGCGGTCGAGTTCTGGACCGAC
CGGCTCGGGTTCTCCCGGGACTTCGTGGAGGACGACTTCGCCGGTGTGGTCCGGGACGACGTGACCCTGT
TCATCAGCGCGGTCCAGGACCAGGTGGTGCCGGACAACACCCTGGCCTGGGTGTGGGTGCGCGGCCTGGA
CGAGCTGTACGCCGAGTGGTCGGAGGTCGTGTCCACGAACTTCCGGGACGCCTCCGGGCCGGCCATGACC
GAGATCGGCGAGCAGCCGTGGGGGCGGGAGTTCGCCCTGCGCGACCCGGCCGGCAACTGCGTGCACTTCG
TGGCCGAGGAGCAGGACTGACACGTGCTACGAGATTTCGATTCCACCGCCGCCTTCTATGAAAGGTTGGG
CTTCGGAATCGTTTTCCGGGACGCCGGCTGGATGATCCTCCAGCGCGGGGATCTCATGCTGGAGTTCTTC
GCCCACCCCAACTTGTTTATTGCAGCTTATAATGGTTACAAATAAAGCAATAGCATCACAAATTTCACAA
ATAAAGCATTTTTTTCACTGCATTCTAGTTGTGGTTTGTCCAAACTCATCAATGTATCTTATCATGTCTG
TATACCGTCGACCTCTAGCTAGAGCTTGGCGTAATCATGGTCATAGCTGTTTCCTGTGTGAAATTGTTAT
CCGCTCACAATTCCACACAACATACGAGCCGGAAGCATAAAGTGTAAAGCCTGGGGTGCCTAATGAGTGA
GCTAACTCACATTAATTGCGTTGCGCTCACTGCCCGCTTTCCAGTCGGGAAACCTGTCGTGCCAGCTGCA
TTAATGAATCGGCCAACGCGCGGGGAGAGGCGGTTTGCGTATTGGGCGCTCTTCCGCTTCCTCGCTCACT
GACTCGCTGCGCTCGGTCGTTCGGCTGCGGCGAGCGGTATCAGCTCACTCAAAGGCGGTAATACGGTTAT
CCACAGAATCAGGGGATAACGCAGGAAAGAACATGTGAGCAAAAGGCCAGCAAAAGGCCAGGAACCGTAA
AAAGGCCGCGTTGCTGGCGTTTTTCCATAGGCTCCGCCCCCCTGACGAGCATCACAAAAATCGACGCTCA
AGTCAGAGGTGGCGAAACCCGACAGGACTATAAAGATACCAGGCGTTTCCCCCTGGAAGCTCCCTCGTGC
GCTCTCCTGTTCCGACCCTGCCGCTTACCGGATACCTGTCCGCCTTTCTCCCTTCGGGAAGCGTGGCGCT
TTCTCATAGCTCACGCTGTAGGTATCTCAGTTCGGTGTAGGTCGTTCGCTCCAAGCTGGGCTGTGTGCAC
GAACCCCCCGTTCAGCCCGACCGCTGCGCCTTATCCGGTAACTATCGTCTTGAGTCCAACCCGGTAAGAC
ACGACTTATCGCCACTGGCAGCAGCCACTGGTAACAGGATTAGCAGAGCGAGGTATGTAGGCGGTGCTAC
AGAGTTCTTGAAGTGGTGGCCTAACTACGGCTACACTAGAAGAACAGTATTTGGTATCTGCGCTCTGCTG
AAGCCAGTTACCTTCGGAAAAAGAGTTGGTAGCTCTTGATCCGGCAAACAAACCACCGCTGGTAGCGGTG
GTTTTTTTGTTTGCAAGCAGCAGATTACGCGCAGAAAAAAAGGATCTCAAGAAGATCCTTTGATCTTTTC
TACGGGGTCTGACGCTCAGTGGAACGAAAACTCACGTTAAGGGATTTTGGTCATGAGATTATCAAAAAGG
ATCTTCACCTAGATCCTTTTAAATTAAAAATGAAGTTTTAAATCAATCTAAAGTATATATGAGTAAACTT
GGTCTGACAGTTACCAATGCTTAATCAGTGAGGCACCTATCTCAGCGATCTGTCTATTTCGTTCATCCAT
AGTTGCCTGACTCCCCGTCGTGTAGATAACTACGATACGGGAGGGCTTACCATCTGGCCCCAGTGCTGCA
ATGATACCGCGAGACCCACGCTCACCGGCTCCAGATTTATCAGCAATAAACCAGCCAGCCGGAAGGGCCG
AGCGCAGAAGTGGTCCTGCAACTTTATCCGCCTCCATCCAGTCTATTAATTGTTGCCGGGAAGCTAGAGT
AAGTAGTTCGCCAGTTAATAGTTTGCGCAACGTTGTTGCCATTGCTACAGGCATCGTGGTGTCACGCTCG
TCGTTTGGTATGGCTTCATTCAGCTCCGGTTCCCAACGATCAAGGCGAGTTACATGATCCCCCATGTTGT
GCAAAAAAGCGGTTAGCTCCTTCGGTCCTCCGATCGTTGTCAGAAGTAAGTTGGCCGCAGTGTTATCACT
CATGGTTATGGCAGCACTGCATAATTCTCTTACTGTCATGCCATCCGTAAGATGCTTTTCTGTGACTGGT
GAGTACTCAACCAAGTCATTCTGAGAATAGTGTATGCGGCGACCGAGTTGCTCTTGCCCGGCGTCAATAC
GGGATAATACCGCGCCACATAGCAGAACTTTAAAAGTGCTCATCATTGGAAAACGTTCTTCGGGGCGAAA
ACTCTCAAGGATCTTACCGCTGTTGAGATCCAGTTCGATGTAACCCACTCGTGCACCCAACTGATCTTCA
GCATCTTTTACTTTCACCAGCGTTTCTGGGTGAGCAAAAACAGGAAGGCAAAATGCCGCAAAAAAGGGAA
TAAGGGCGACACGGAAATGTTGAATACTCATACTCTTCCTTTTTCAATATTATTGAAGCATTTATCAGGG
TTATTGTCTCATGAGCGGATACATATTTGAATGTATTTAGAAAAATAAACAAATAGGGGTTCCGCGCACA
TTTCCCCGAAAAGTGCCACCTGACGTCGACGGATCGGGAGATCTCCCGATCCCCTATGGTGCACTCTCAG
TACAATCTGCTCTGATGCCGCATAGTTAAGCCAGTATCTGCTCCCTGCTTGTGTGTTGGAGGTCGCTGAG
TAGTGCGCGAGCAAAATTTAAGCTACAACAAGGCAAGGCTTGACCGACAATTGCATGAAGAATCTGCTTA
GGGTTAGGCGTTTTGCGCTGCTTCGCGATGTACGGGCCAGATATACGCGTTGACATTGATTATTGACTAG
TTATTAATAGTAATCAATTACGGGGTCATTAGTTCATAGCCCATATATGGAGTTCCGCGTTACATAACTT
ACGGTAAATGGCCCGCCTGGCTGACCGCCCAACGACCCCCGCCCATTGACGTCAATAATGACGTATGTTC
CCATAGTAACGCCAATAGGGACTTTCCATTGACGTCAATGGGTGGAGTATTTACGGTAAACTGCCCACTT
GGCAGTACATCAAGTGTATCATATGCCAAGTACGCCCCCTATTGACGTCAATGACGGTAAATGGCCCGCC
TGGCATTATGCCCAGTACATGACCTTATGGGACTTTCCTACTTGGCAGTACATCTACGTATTAGTCATCG
CTATTACCATGGTGATGCGGTTTTGGCAGTACATCAATGGGCGTGGATAGCGGTTTGACTCACGGGGATT
TCCAAGTCTCCACCCCATTGACGTCAATGGGAGTTTGTTTTGGCACCAAAATCAACGGGACTTTCCAAAA
TGTCGTAACAACTCCGCCCCATTGACGCAAATGGGCGGTAGGCGTGTACGGTGGGAGGTCTATATAAGCA
GCGCGTTTTGCCTGTACTGGGTCTCTCTGGTTAGACCAGATCTGAGCCTGGGAGCTCTCTGGCTAACTAG
GGAACCCACTGCTTAAGCCTCAATAAAGCTTGCCTTGAGTGCTTCAAGTAGTGTGTGCCCGTCTGTTGTG
TGACTCTGGTAACTAGAGATCCCTCAGACCCTTTTAGTCAGTGTGGAAAATCTCTAGCAGTGGCGCCCGA
ACAGGGACTTGAAAGCGAAAGGGAAACCAGAGGAGCTCTCTCGACGCAGGACTCGGCTTGCTGAAGCGCG
CACGGCAAGAGGCGAGGGGCGGCGACTGGTGAGTACGCCAAAAATTTTGACTAGCGGAGGCTAGAAGGAG
AGAGATGGGTGCGAGAGCGTCAGTATTAAGCGGGGGAGAATTAGATCGCGATGGGAAAAAATTCGGTTAA
GGCCAGGGGGAAAGAAAAAATATAAATTAAAACATATAGTATGGGCAAGCAGGGAGCTAGAACGATTCGC
AGTTAATCCTGGCCTGTTAGAAACATCAGAAGGCTGTAGACAAATACTGGGACAGCTACAACCATCCCTT
CAGACAGGATCAGAAGAACTTAGATCATTATATAATACAGTAGCAACCCTCTATTGTGTGCATCAAAGGA
TAGAGATAAAAGACACCAAGGAAGCTTTAGACAAGATAGAGGAAGAGCAAAACAAAAGTAAGACCACCGC
ACAGCAAGCGGCCGCTGATCTTCAGACCTGGAGGAGGAGATATGAGGGACAATTGGAGAAGTGAATTATA
TAAATATAAAGTAGTAAAAATTGAACCATTAGGAGTAGCACCCACCAAGGCAAAGAGAAGAGTGGTGCAG
AGAGAAAAAAGAGCAGTGGGAATAGGAGCTTTGTTCCTTGGGTTCTTGGGAGCAGCAGGAAGCACTATGG
GCGCAGCGTCAATGACGCTGACGGTACAGGCCAGACAATTATTGTCTGGTATAGTGCAGCAGCAGAACAA
TTTGCTGAGGGCTATTGAGGCGCAACAGCATCTGTTGCAACTCACAGTCTGGGGCATCAAGCAGCTCCAG
GCAAGAATCCTGGCTGTGGAAAGATACCTAAAGGATCAACAGCTCCTGGGGATTTGGGGTTGCTCTGGAA
AACTCATTTGCACCACTGCTGTGCCTTGGAATGCTAGTTGGAGTAATAAATCTCTGGAACAGATTTGGAA
TCACACGACCTGGATGGAGTGGGACAGAGAAATTAACAATTACACAAGCTTAATACACTCCTTAATTGAA
GAATCGCAAAACCAGCAAGAAAAGAATGAACAAGAATTATTGGAATTAGATAAATGGGCAAGTTTGTGGA
ATTGGTTTAACATAACAAATTGGCTGTGGTATATAAAATTATTCATAATGATAGTAGGAGGCTTGGTAGG
TTTAAGAATAGTTTTTGCTGTACTTTCTATAGTGAATAGAGTTAGGCAGGGATATTCACCATTATCGTTT
CAGACCCACCTCCCAACCCCGAGGGGACCCGACAGGCCCGAAGGAATAGAAGAAGAAGGTGGAGAGAGAG
ACAGAGACAGATCCATTCGATTAGTGAACGGATCGGCACTGCGTGCGCCAATTCTGCAGACAAATGGCAG
TATTCATCCACAATTTTAAAAGAAAAGGGGGGATTGGGGGGTACAGTGCAGGGGAAAGAATAGTAGACAT
AATAGCAACAGACATACAAACTAAAGAATTACAAAAACAAATTACAAAAATTCAAAATTTTCGGGTTTAT
TACAGGGACAGCAGAGATCCAGTTTGGTTAATTAGCTAGCGAGGGCCTATTTCCCATGATTCCTTCATAT
TTGCATATACGATACAAGGCTGTTAGAGAGATAATTGGAATTAATTTGACTGTAAACACAAAGATATTAG
TACAAAATACGTGACGTAGAAAGTAATAATTTCTTGGGTAGTTTGCAGTTTTAAAATTATGTTTTAAAAT
GGACTATCATATGCTTACCGTAACTTGAAAGTATTTCGATTTCTTGGCTTTATATATCTTGTGGAAAGGA
CGAAACACCGGTCGCCCGGCCGGTAGCTA
Features (pLannotate 1.2.2; 38 found; start..end, strand, type, name):
     18..36      +  misc_RNA       MS2 stem loop: stem loop that binds the bacteriophage MS2 coat protein
     47..83      +  misc_RNA       gRNA scaffold (fragment): guide RNA scaffold for the Streptococcus pyogenes CRISPR/Cas9 system
     88..106     +  misc_RNA       MS2 stem loop: stem loop that binds the bacteriophage MS2 coat protein
    117..136     +  misc_RNA       gRNA scaffold (fragment): guide RNA scaffold for the Streptococcus pyogenes CRISPR/Cas9 system
    149..167     +  CDS            small t antigen (fragment): SV40 (simian virus 40) small t antigen
    193..404     +  promoter       EF-1α core promoter: core promoter for human elongation factor EF-1α
    421..468     +  CDS            nucleoplasmin NLS: bipartite nuclear localization signal from nucleoplasmin
    468..4569    +  CDS            dCas9 (fragment): catalytically dead mutant of the Cas9 endonuclease from the Streptococcus pyogenes Type II CRISPR/Cas system RNA-guided DNA-binding protein that lacks endonuclease activity due to the D10A mutation in the RuvC catalytic domain and the N863A mutation in the HNH catalytic domain
   4894..5292    +  CDS            BSD: blasticidin S deaminase; Aspergillus terreus BSD; confers resistance to blasticidin
   5293..5314    +  misc_feature   MCS (fragment): pBluescript multiple cloning site
   5317..5905    +  misc_feature   WPRE: woodchuck hepatitis virus posttranscriptional regulatory element
   5842..6423    +  CDS            nef (fragment): NEF_HV1H2 - Experimental evidence at protein level: Swiss-Prot protein existence level 1. Extracellular Nef protein targets CD4(+) T-lymphocytes for apoptosis by interacting with CXCR4 surface receptors. From Human immunodeficiency virus type 1 group M subtype B (isolate HXB2) (HIV-1).
   6430..6610    +  LTR            5' LTR (truncated): truncated 5' long terminal repeat (LTR) from HIV-1
   6642..6866    +  polyA_signal   bGH poly(A) signal: bovine growth hormone polyadenylation signal
   6870..6891    +  promoter       SV40 promoter (fragment): SV40 enhancer and early promoter
   6912..7340    +  rep_origin     f1 ori (sequence partly withheld): f1 bacteriophage origin of replication; arrow indicates direction of (+) strand synthesis
   7354..7683    +  promoter       SV40 promoter: SV40 enhancer and early promoter
   7731..7778    +  promoter       EM7 promoter: synthetic bacterial promoter&nbsp
   7797..8171    +  CDS            BleoR: antibiotic-binding protein; Sh ble from Streptoalloteichus hindustanus; confers resistance to bleomycin, phleomycin, and Zeocin™
   8181..8306    +  CDS            ble (fragment): BLE_KLEPN - Experimental evidence at protein level: Swiss-Prot protein existence level 1. Binding protein with a strong affinity to the bleomycin family of antibiotics. Binds to CL990; an antimitotic-antibiotic compound. From Klebsiella pneumoniae.
   8301..8422    +  polyA_signal   SV40 poly(A) signal: SV40 polyadenylation signal
   8493..8515    -  protein_bind   lac operator (fragment): The lac repressor binds to the lac operator to inhibit transcription in E. coli. This inhibition can be relieved by adding lactose or isopropyl-β-D-thiogalactopyranoside (IPTG). lac repressor encoded by lacI
   8519..8549    -  promoter       lac promoter: promoter for the E. coli lac operon
   8564..8585    -  protein_bind   CAP binding site: CAP binding activates transcription in the presence of cAMP. E. coli catabolite activator protein
   8598..8690    -  CDS            lacI (fragment): lac repressor; lacI; The lac repressor binds to the lac operator to inhibit transcription in E. coli. This inhibition can be relieved by adding lactose or isopropyl-β-D-thiogalactopyranoside (IPTG).
   8873..9461    -  rep_origin     ori: high-copy-number ColE1/pMB1/pBR322/pUC origin of replication
   9632..10492   -  CDS            AmpR: β-lactamase; bla; confers resistance to ampicillin, carbenicillin, and related antibiotics
  10493..10597   -  promoter       AmpR promoter: bla
  10656..10708   -  misc_feature   bom (fragment): basis of mobility region from pBR322
  10863..11242   +  enhancer       CMV enhancer: human cytomegalovirus immediate early enhancer
  11243..11442   +  promoter       CMV promoter: human cytomegalovirus (CMV) immediate early promoter
  11460..11640   +  LTR            5' LTR (truncated): truncated 5' long terminal repeat (LTR) from HIV-1
  11687..11812   +  misc_feature   HIV-1 Ψ: packaging signal of human immunodeficiency virus type 1
  11796..12159   +  CDS            HIV-1 gag (fragment): gag protein from human immunodeficiency virus 1; gag
  12305..12538   +  misc_feature   RRE: The Rev response element (RRE) of HIV-1 allows for Rev-dependent mRNA export from the nucleus to the cytoplasm.
  12915..13015   +  CDS            Rev (fragment): human immunodeficiency virus 1 (HIV-1) Rev protein; rev; enhances nuclear export of unspliced and incompletely spliced viral mRNAs
  13065..13182   +  misc_feature   cPPT/CTS: central polypurine tract and central termination sequence of HIV-1
  13232..13472   +  promoter       U6 promoter: RNA polymerase III promoter for human U6 snRNA
