[The description below was written by a language model from this plasmid's Addgene catalogue record and pLannotate feature annotations shown in this document.]
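Description:
lentiSAMv2 VPS13C-TSS-guide2 is a third-generation-style lentiviral CRISPR activation plasmid built on the lentiSAMv2 backbone, carrying a single guide RNA directed at the transcription start site region of human VPS13C. It is propagated in E. coli through a high-copy ColE1/pUC-type origin with ampicillin resistance (AmpR). An f1 origin and an SV40/EM7-driven bleomycin/Zeocin resistance cassette lie in the backbone outside the viral unit. The recorded growth strain is a recombination-deficient one, as is usual for plasmids containing LTR repeats.

The transfer cassette begins with a CMV enhancer/promoter fused to a truncated HIV-1 5' LTR, which drives genomic RNA production in packaging cells. It is followed by the Ψ packaging signal, RRE, cPPT/CTS, and later a WPRE and a truncated 3' LTR with a downstream bGH polyadenylation signal.

Within this unit, a human U6 promoter expresses the guide in an S. pyogenes scaffold modified with two MS2 stem loops. These can recruit MS2 coat protein–fused activator components supplied from a separate construct in the SAM system.

An EF-1α core promoter then drives an NLS-tagged, catalytically dead Cas9 (D10A/N863A). According to the catalogue entry, dCas9 is fused to VP64 and linked by a 2A peptide to blasticidin S deaminase. The feature table does not annotate VP64 or the 2A explicitly, though an unannotated gap sits between dCas9 and BSD.

The construct is intended for lentiviral delivery, blasticidin selection of transduced mammalian cells, and transcriptional activation of endogenous VPS13C. The associated publication concerns human pancreatic islet chromatin architecture and type 2 diabetes genetics.
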