Addgene plasmid #125477: lentiSAMv2 VPS13C-TSS-guide2
Purpose: CRISPR-mediated activation of VPS13C. Catalytically inactive Cas9 from S. pyogenes and VP64 with 2A-BlastR.
Depositing lab: Jorge Ferrer. Depositing organization: Imperial College London. Publication: Human pancreatic islet three-dimensional chromatin architecture provides insights into the genetics of type 2 diabetes. Miguel-Escalada I, Bonas-Guarch S, Cebola I, Ponsa-Cobas J, Mendieta-Esteban J, Atla G, Javierre BM, Rolando DMY, Farabella I, Morgan CC, Garcia-Hurtado J, Beucher A, Moran I, Pasquali L, Ramos-Rodriguez M, Appel EVR, Linneberg A, Gjesing AP, Witte DR, Pedersen O, Grarup N, Ravassard P, Torrents D, Mercader JM, Piemonti L, Berney T, de Koning EJP, Kerr-Conte J, Pattou F, Fedko IO, Groop L, Prokopenko I, Hansen T, Marti-Renom MA, Fraser P, Ferrer J. Nat Genet. 2019 Jun 28. pii: 10.1038/s41588-019-0457-0. doi: 10.1038/s41588-019-0457-0. PubMed 31253982.
Backbone
  Vector backbone: lentiSAMv2
  Backbone manufacturer: Feng Zhang (Addgene #75112)
  Vector type: Mammalian Expression, Lentiviral, CRISPR
  Selectable markers: Blasticidin
Growth in bacteria
  Bacterial resistance: Ampicillin, 100 μg/mL
  Growth temperature: 37°C
  Growth strain: Stbl3
  Copy number: High Copy
Gene/Insert
  Gene/Insert name: dCas9-VP64-2A-BlastR
  gRNA/shRNA sequence: GTCGCCCGGCCGGTAGCTA
  Species: H. sapiens (human)
  Promoter: EF1a core and U6
  Cloning method: Restriction Enzyme; 5′ cloning site Unknown (destroyed during cloning); 3′ cloning site Unknown (destroyed during cloning)
  Sequencing primers: 5′ GATCCGCCACCATGGATGC
Terms and licenses: Academic/Nonprofit Terms; Industry Terms: Not Available to Industry
How to cite: lentiSAMv2 VPS13C-TSS-guide2 was a gift from Jorge Ferrer (Addgene plasmid # 125477 ; http://n2t.net/addgene:125477 ; RRID:Addgene_125477)
