>Addgene plasmid #125477 | lentiSAMv2 VPS13C-TSS-guide2 | depositor partial sequence | sequence record 240132 | Guide RNA, MS2 stem loops
NNNNNNNNNNNNNNTNNNNNNNNNNNNNNTATCTTGNGGANNGGACGAAACACCGGTCGCCCGGCCGGTA
GCTAGTTTTAGAGCTAGGCCAACATGAGGATCACCCATGTCTGCAGGGCCTAGCAAGTTAAAATAAGGCT
AGTCCGTTATCAACTTGGCCAACATGAGGATCACCCATGTCTGCAGGGCCAAGTGGCACCGAGTCGGTGC
TTTTTTTGGATCCTAGGTCTTGAAAGGAGTGGGAATTGGCTCCGGTGCCCGTCAGTGGGCAGAGCGCACA
TCGCCCACAGTCCCCGAGAAGTTGGGGGGAGGGGTCGGCAATTGATCCGGTGCCTANANAANGNGGCNCG
GGGTAAACTGGGAAAGNGATGNCNNGTACTGGNTCCGCCNTTTTCCNGANGNNGGGGGAAAACCGNATAN
NANTGCNNNANNNNCNNNNNNCGNNCNTNNNNNNNCNNNNNNNNNNNNNNNNCNNANGGNNANNGNCNNN
NNNNNNGNNCGGNGGCCNCNANACANGCCGNNNNNNCNNCNCNACNNNNNNNNNAACTCCNCNNCNNNNG
GNNNNNNNNNNCNACTNNNNNGNNNGNNNNNNNNCNNCGNCTACNTCNNNANNCCACNCNNNNNNNNNNC
TGCNNCNNCNNNNNNNNNNNACNCCNTNCNNNNNNANNNNNNNNNGACNCCTTGCTGGCCNNCNNNCNNC
CNCNNCCCNACNNCNNNCNNNNGNACACANCNNNNACNACNNGGANNNNNNNNNNNNNNNCNCNNNNNNC
NCTACNNNNNNNNNNGNNNCNCNGNNNANNNNNNNTCNGNNNAGGNNNNNNNNNNNTNNNCCNNNNNNNN
NNCCNTNNNNNNGNNANNNNNNTACNNNNNNNTNCNCNGNNNNCNCCCNGCANNNNNCCCNNNNNNNNNA
NNNNNCNNNNNNNNNNAANANNCCNNNTNNN
